Addgene plasmid #49174: ptdTomato-N1-FLCN
Purpose: Mammalian expression of mouse folliculin (FLCN) fused to tdTomato
Depositing lab: Shawn Ferguson. Depositing organization: Yale University. Publication: Recruitment of folliculin to lysosomes supports the amino acid-dependent activation of Rag GTPases. Petit CS, Roczniak-Ferguson A, Ferguson SM. J Cell Biol. 2013 Sep 30;202(7):1107-1122. 10.1083/jcb.201307084 PubMed 24081491.
Backbone
  Vector backbone: ptdTomato-N1
  Backbone manufacturer: Clontech
  Backbone size w/o insert (bp): 5400
  Total vector size (bp): 7178
  Modifications to backbone: None
  Vector type: Mammalian Expression
  Selectable markers: Neomycin (select with G418)
Growth in bacteria
  Bacterial resistance: Kanamycin, 50 μg/mL
  Growth temperature: 37°C
  Growth strain: DH5alpha
  Copy number: High Copy
Gene/Insert
  Gene/Insert name: Folliculin (alt name: FLCN)
  Species: M. musculus (mouse)
  Insert size (bp): 1737
  Mutation: Stop codon deleted
  GenBank ID: NM_146018.2
  Entrez Gene: Flcn (a.k.a. B430214A04Rik, Bhd, FLCL)
  Promoter: CMV
  Tag / fusion protein: tdTomato (C terminal on insert)
  Cloning method: Restriction Enzyme; 5′ cloning site EcoRI (unknown if destroyed); 3′ cloning site KpnI (unknown if destroyed)
  Sequencing primers: 5′ CGCAAATGGGCGGTAGGCGTG; 3′ catggtggcgaccggtggatcc
Terms and licenses: Academic/Nonprofit Terms; Industry Terms: Not Available to Industry
How to cite: ptdTomato-N1-FLCN was a gift from Shawn Ferguson (Addgene plasmid # 49174 ; http://n2t.net/addgene:49174 ; RRID:Addgene_49174)
