[The description below was written by a language model from this plasmid's Addgene catalogue record and pLannotate feature annotations shown in this document.]
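Description:
ptdTomato-N1-FLCN is a mammalian expression plasmid of about 7.2 kb built on the unmodified Clontech ptdTomato-N1 backbone, designed to produce mouse folliculin (Flcn, also known as Bhd) fused at its C-terminus to the red fluorescent protein tdTomato. It is maintained in E. coli at high copy through a ColE1/pUC-type origin and also carries an f1 phage origin. A single NeoR/KanR gene (the Tn5 aminoglycoside phosphotransferase) serves for selection in both hosts. A bacterial bla-type promoter drives it for kanamycin resistance in bacteria, while the adjacent SV40 enhancer/early promoter drives it for G418 selection of transfected mammalian cells, with an HSV TK polyadenylation signal downstream.

The expression cassette consists of the human cytomegalovirus immediate-early enhancer and promoter, followed by the 1737 bp Flcn coding sequence inserted into the multiple cloning site between EcoRI and KpnI. The stop codon of Flcn was removed so that translation reads through a short stretch of residual polylinker into the mammalian codon-optimized tdTomato, a tandem-dimer (pseudo-monomeric) derivative of DsRed. The transcript terminates at an SV40 poly(A) signal. The small fragments annotated as large T antigen, ble and bGH poly(A) are probably partial sequence matches within backbone regions rather than functional elements.

The construct allows transient or stable expression of fluorescently labelled folliculin for live- or fixed-cell imaging. The associated publication concerns recruitment of folliculin to lysosomes and its role in amino acid-dependent activation of Rag GTPases, which suggests use in tracking the protein's subcellular localization.
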