Features (pLannotate 1.2.2; 16 found; start..end, strand, type, name):
     61..364     +  enhancer       CMV enhancer: human cytomegalovirus immediate early enhancer
    365..568     +  promoter       CMV promoter: human cytomegalovirus (CMV) immediate early promoter
    591..634     +  misc_feature   MCS (fragment): multiple cloning site
    641..2377    +  CDS            Flcn: FLCN_MOUSE - Also known as Bhd From Mus musculus (Mouse).
   2378..2406    +  misc_feature   MCS (fragment): multiple cloning site
   2414..3844    +  CDS            tdTomato: tandem dimeric (pseudo-monomeric) derivative of DsRed (Shaner et al., 2004) mammalian codon-optimized
   3860..3943    +  CDS            large T antigen (fragment): large T antigen from SV40 (simian virus 40)
   3966..4087    +  polyA_signal   SV40 poly(A) signal: SV40 polyadenylation signal
   4121..4549    -  rep_origin     f1 ori (sequence partly withheld): f1 bacteriophage origin of replication; arrow indicates direction of (+) strand synthesis
   4576..4680    +  promoter       AmpR promoter: bla
   4682..5039    +  promoter       SV40 promoter: SV40 enhancer and early promoter
   5074..5868    +  CDS            NeoR/KanR: aminoglycoside phosphotransferase from Tn5; aph(3')-II (or nptII); confers resistance to neomycin, kanamycin, and G418 (Geneticin®)
   5889..6041    +  CDS            ble (fragment): BLE_KLEPN - Experimental evidence at protein level: Swiss-Prot protein existence level 1. Binding protein with a strong affinity to the bleomycin family of antibiotics. Binds to CL990; an antimitotic-antibiotic compound. From Klebsiella pneumoniae.
   6100..6147    +  polyA_signal   HSV TK poly(A) signal: herpes simplex virus thymidine kinase polyadenylation signal (Cole and Stacy, 1985)
   6238..6254    -  polyA_signal   bGH poly(A) signal (fragment): bovine growth hormone polyadenylation signal
   6476..7064    +  rep_origin     ori: high-copy-number ColE1/pMB1/pBR322/pUC origin of replication
>Addgene plasmid #49174 | ptdTomato-N1-FLCN | depositor full sequence | sequence record 72800 | ptdTomato-N1-FLCN sequence 7178 bps
TAGTTATTAATAGTAATCAATTACGGGGTCATTAGTTCATAGCCCATATATGGAGTTCCGCGTTACATAA
CTTACGGTAAATGGCCCGCCTGGCTGACCGCCCAACGACCCCCGCCCATTGACGTCAATAATGACGTATG
TTCCCATAGTAACGCCAATAGGGACTTTCCATTGACGTCAATGGGTGGAGTATTTACGGTAAACTGCCCA
CTTGGCAGTACATCAAGTGTATCATATGCCAAGTACGCCCCCTATTGACGTCAATGACGGTAAATGGCCC
GCCTGGCATTATGCCCAGTACATGACCTTATGGGACTTTCCTACTTGGCAGTACATCTACGTATTAGTCA
TCGCTATTACCATGGTGATGCGGTTTTGGCAGTACATCAATGGGCGTGGATAGCGGTTTGACTCACGGGG
ATTTCCAAGTCTCCACCCCATTGACGTCAATGGGAGTTTGTTTTGGCACCAAAATCAACGGGACTTTCCA
AAATGTCGTAACAACTCCGCCCCATTGACGCAAATGGGCGGTAGGCGTGTACGGTGGGAGGTCTATATAA
GCAGAGCTGGTTTAGTGAACCGTCAGATCCGCTAGCGCTACCGGACTCAGATCTCGAGCTCAAGCTTCGA
ATTCAGCACCATGAACGCCATAGTCGCCCTCTGCCACTTCTGCGAGCTCCATGGCCCCCGCACGCTCTTC
TGCACGGAAGTTCTACACGCTCCCCTGCCCCAGGGGGCCGGAAGTGGGGACAGTCCTGACCAGGTTGAGC
AGGCTGAGGAGGAGGAGGGTGGCATTCAGATGAGCAGCCGGGTCCGTGCCCACAGCCCAGCCGAGGGTGC
CAGCAGTGAGTCCAGCAGCCCGGGGCCCAAGAAGTCGGACATGTGTGAGGGCTGCCGGTCACTTGCCGTA
GGGCACCCAGGCTATATCAGTCATGATAAAGAGACCTCTATTAAGTACGTCAGTCACCAGCACCCCAACC
ACCCGCAGCTCTTCAGCATCGTCCGCCAGGCCTGTGTCCGGAGCCTGAGCTGTGAGGTATGCCCTGGTCG
TGAAGGCCCCATCTTCTTTGGTGATGAGCAGCACGGCTTTGTGTTCAGCCACACCTTCTTCATCAAAGAC
AGCCTGGCCAGAGGCTTCCAGCGCTGGTACAGCATCATCGCCATCATGATGGATCGGATCTACCTCATCA
ACTCCTGGCCCTTCCTGCTGGGGAGGATCCGCGGCATCATCAGTGAGCTCCAGGCCAAGGCCTTCAAGGT
GTTTGAGGCAGAGCAGTTTGGATGTCCACAGCGTGCCCAGAGGATGAACACTGCCTTCACGCCCTTCCTG
CACCAGAGGAACGGCAACGCTGCCCGCTCTCTGACCTCCTTGACCAGTGATGACAACTTGTGGGCGTGTC
TGCACACTTCCTTTGCCTGGCTCCTGAAGGCATGCGGTAGCAGGCTGACAGAAAAGCTCTTAGAGGGCGC
TCCCACAGAGGACACCCTGGTCCAGATGGAGAAGCTTGCTGACTTGGAGGAAGAATCAGAAAGTTGGGAC
AATTCTGAGGCTGAGGAGGAGGAGAAAGCTCCTGTTACACCAGAGGGTGCTGAAGGGCGAGAGCTGACCA
GTTGCCCAACAGAGTCATCCTTTCTCTCAGCCTGTGGGAGCTGGCAGCCCCCAAAGCTTACCGGCTTCAA
GTCTCTTCGACACATGAGACAGGTCTTGGGTGCTCCATCCTTCCGTATGTTGGCTTGGCATGTCCTCATG
GGGAATCAGGTGATCTGGAAAAGCAGAGATGTGAACCTGGTCCATTCAGCGTTTGAAGTCCTCCGGACCA
TGCTGCCTGTGGGCTGTGTCCGCATCATCCCTTACAGCAGCCAGTATGAGGAGGCCTATCGCTGCAACTT
CCTGGGGCTCAGCCCTCCCGTGCCTATCCCTGCCCATGTTCTGGCCTCAGAGTTCGTAGTTGTCGTGGAG
GTCCACACGGCCACTCGCTCAAACCTCCACCCTGCTGGGTGCGAGGATGACCAGTCCCTCAGCAAGTATG
AGTTTGTGGTGACCAGTGGTAGCCCTGTGGCTGCAGACAGAGTTGGGCCCACTATCCTGAATAAGATTGA
AGCAGCTCTGACCAACCAGAACCTGTCTGTGGATGTGGTGGACCAATGTCTCATCTGCCTCAAGGAGGAA
TGGATGAACAAAGTGAAAGTCCTGTTTAAATTCACCAAGGTAGACAGTCGCCCCAAGGAGGACACACAGA
AGCTCCTAAGCGTCCTAGGCGCATCAGAGGAGGACAACGTCAAACTGCTGAAGTTCTGGATGACGGGACT
GAGCAAAACCTACAAGTCCCATCTCATGTCCACCGTCCGAAGCCCCACAGCTACAGAGTCACGGAGCACG
GTACCGCGGGCCCGGGATCCACCGGTCGCCACCATGGTGAGCAAGGGCGAGGAGGTCATCAAAGAGTTCA
TGCGCTTCAAGGTGCGCATGGAGGGCTCCATGAACGGCCACGAGTTCGAGATCGAGGGCGAGGGCGAGGG
CCGCCCCTACGAGGGCACCCAGACCGCCAAGCTGAAGGTGACCAAGGGCGGCCCCCTGCCCTTCGCCTGG
GACATCCTGTCCCCCCAGTTCATGTACGGCTCCAAGGCGTACGTGAAGCACCCCGCCGACATCCCCGATT
ACAAGAAGCTGTCCTTCCCCGAGGGCTTCAAGTGGGAGCGCGTGATGAACTTCGAGGACGGCGGTCTGGT
GACCGTGACCCAGGACTCCTCCCTGCAGGACGGCACGCTGATCTACAAGGTGAAGATGCGCGGCACCAAC
TTCCCCCCCGACGGCCCCGTAATGCAGAAGAAGACCATGGGCTGGGAGGCCTCCACCGAGCGCCTGTACC
CCCGCGACGGCGTGCTGAAGGGCGAGATCCACCAGGCCCTGAAGCTGAAGGACGGCGGCCACTACCTGGT
GGAGTTCAAGACCATCTACATGGCCAAGAAGCCCGTGCAACTGCCCGGCTACTACTACGTGGACACCAAG
CTGGACATCACCTCCCACAACGAGGACTACACCATCGTGGAACAGTACGAGCGCTCCGAGGGCCGCCACC
ACCTGTTCCTGGGGCATGGCACCGGCAGCACCGGCAGCGGCAGCTCCGGCACCGCCTCCTCCGAGGACAA
CAACATGGCCGTCATCAAAGAGTTCATGCGCTTCAAGGTGCGCATGGAGGGCTCCATGAACGGCCACGAG
TTCGAGATCGAGGGCGAGGGCGAGGGCCGCCCCTACGAGGGCACCCAGACCGCCAAGCTGAAGGTGACCA
AGGGCGGCCCCCTGCCCTTCGCCTGGGACATCCTGTCCCCCCAGTTCATGTACGGCTCCAAGGCGTACGT
GAAGCACCCCGCCGACATCCCCGATTACAAGAAGCTGTCCTTCCCCGAGGGCTTCAAGTGGGAGCGCGTG
ATGAACTTCGAGGACGGCGGTCTGGTGACCGTGACCCAGGACTCCTCCCTGCAGGACGGCACGCTGATCT
ACAAGGTGAAGATGCGCGGCACCAACTTCCCCCCCGACGGCCCCGTAATGCAGAAGAAGACCATGGGCTG
GGAGGCCTCCACCGAGCGCCTGTACCCCCGCGACGGCGTGCTGAAGGGCGAGATCCACCAGGCCCTGAAG
CTGAAGGACGGCGGCCACTACCTGGTGGAGTTCAAGACCATCTACATGGCCAAGAAGCCCGTGCAACTGC
CCGGCTACTACTACGTGGACACCAAGCTGGACATCACCTCCCACAACGAGGACTACACCATCGTGGAACA
GTACGAGCGCTCCGAGGGCCGCCACCACCTGTTCCTGTACGGCATGGACGAGCTGTACAAGTAGGCGGCC
GCGACTCTAGATCATAATCAGCCATACCACATTTGTAGAGGTTTTACTTGCTTTAAAAAACCTCCCACAC
CTCCCCCTGAACCTGAAACATAAAATGAATGCAATTGTTGTTGTTAACTTGTTTATTGCAGCTTATAATG
GTTACAAATAAAGCAATAGCATCACAAATTTCACAAATAAAGCATTTTTTTCACTGCATTCTAGTTGTGG
TTTGTCCAAACTCATCAATGTATCTTAAGGCGTAAATTGTAAGCGTTAATATTTTGTTAAAATTCGCGTT
AAATTTTTGTTAAATCAGCTCATTTTTTAACCAATAGGCCGAAATCGGCAAAATCCCTTATAAATCAAAA
GAATAGACCGAGATAGGGT
[37 nt withheld, positions 4220-4256]
AAAGAACGTGGACTCCAACGTCAAAGG
[49 nt withheld, positions 4284-4332]
T
[91 nt withheld, positions 4334-4424]
G
[124 nt withheld, positions 4426-4549]
CAGGTGGCACTTTTCGGGGAAATGTGCGCGGAACCCCTATTTGTTTATTTTTCTAAATACATTCAAATAT
GTATCCGCTCATGAGACAATAACCCTGATAAATGCTTCAATAATATTGAAAAAGGAAGAGTCCTGAGGCG
GAAAGAACCAGCTGTGGAATGTGTGTCAGTTAGGGTGTGGAAAGTCCCCAGGCTCCCCAGCAGGCAGAAG
TATGCAAAGCATGCATCTCAATTAGTCAGCAACCAGGTGTGGAAAGTCCCCAGGCTCCCCAGCAGGCAGA
AGTATGCAAAGCATGCATCTCAATTAGTCAGCAACCATAGTCCCGCCCCTAACTCCGCCCATCCCGCCCC
TAACTCCGCCCAGTTCCGCCCATTCTCCGCCCCATGGCTGACTAATTTTTTTTATTTATGCAGAGGCCGA
GGCCGCCTCGGCCTCTGAGCTATTCCAGAAGTAGTGAGGAGGCTTTTTTGGAGGCCTAGGCTTTTGCAAA
GATCGATCAAGAGACAGGATGAGGATCGTTTCGCATGATTGAACAAGATGGATTGCACGCAGGTTCTCCG
GCCGCTTGGGTGGAGAGGCTATTCGGCTATGACTGGGCACAACAGACAATCGGCTGCTCTGATGCCGCCG
TGTTCCGGCTGTCAGCGCAGGGGCGCCCGGTTCTTTTTGTCAAGACCGACCTGTCCGGTGCCCTGAATGA
ACTGCAAGACGAGGCAGCGCGGCTATCGTGGCTGGCCACGACGGGCGTTCCTTGCGCAGCTGTGCTCGAC
GTTGTCACTGAAGCGGGAAGGGACTGGCTGCTATTGGGCGAAGTGCCGGGGCAGGATCTCCTGTCATCTC
ACCTTGCTCCTGCCGAGAAAGTATCCATCATGGCTGATGCAATGCGGCGGCTGCATACGCTTGATCCGGC
TACCTGCCCATTCGACCACCAAGCGAAACATCGCATCGAGCGAGCACGTACTCGGATGGAAGCCGGTCTT
GTCGATCAGGATGATCTGGACGAAGAGCATCAGGGGCTCGCGCCAGCCGAACTGTTCGCCAGGCTCAAGG
CGAGCATGCCCGACGGCGAGGATCTCGTCGTGACCCATGGCGATGCCTGCTTGCCGAATATCATGGTGGA
AAATGGCCGCTTTTCTGGATTCATCGACTGTGGCCGGCTGGGTGTGGCGGACCGCTATCAGGACATAGCG
TTGGCTACCCGTGATATTGCTGAAGAGCTTGGCGGCGAATGGGCTGACCGCTTCCTCGTGCTTTACGGTA
TCGCCGCTCCCGATTCGCAGCGCATCGCCTTCTATCGCCTTCTTGACGAGTTCTTCTGAGCGGGACTCTG
GGGTTCGAAATGACCGACCAAGCGACGCCCAACCTGCCATCACGAGATTTCGATTCCACCGCCGCCTTCT
ATGAAAGGTTGGGCTTCGGAATCGTTTTCCGGGACGCCGGCTGGATGATCCTCCAGCGCGGGGATCTCAT
GCTGGAGTTCTTCGCCCACCCTAGGGGGAGGCTAACTGAAACACGGAAGGAGACAATACCGGAAGGAACC
CGCGCTATGACGGCAATAAAAAGACAGAATAAAACGCACGGTGTTGGGTCGTTTGTTCATAAACGCGGGG
TTCGGTCCCAGGGCTGGCACTCTGTCGATACCCCACCGAGACCCCATTGGGGCCAATACGCCCGCGTTTC
TTCCTTTTCCCCACCCCACCCCCCAAGTTCGGGTGAAGGCCCAGGGCTCGCAGCCAACGTCGGGGCGGCA
GGCCCTGCCATAGCCTCAGGTTACTCATATATACTTTAGATTGATTTAAAACTTCATTTTTAATTTAAAA
GGATCTAGGTGAAGATCCTTTTTGATAATCTCATGACCAAAATCCCTTAACGTGAGTTTTCGTTCCACTG
AGCGTCAGACCCCGTAGAAAAGATCAAAGGATCTTCTTGAGATCCTTTTTTTCTGCGCGTAATCTGCTGC
TTGCAAACAAAAAAACCACCGCTACCAGCGGTGGTTTGTTTGCCGGATCAAGAGCTACCAACTCTTTTTC
CGAAGGTAACTGGCTTCAGCAGAGCGCAGATACCAAATACTGTTCTTCTAGTGTAGCCGTAGTTAGGCCA
CCACTTCAAGAACTCTGTAGCACCGCCTACATACCTCGCTCTGCTAATCCTGTTACCAGTGGCTGCTGCC
AGTGGCGATAAGTCGTGTCTTACCGGGTTGGACTCAAGACGATAGTTACCGGATAAGGCGCAGCGGTCGG
GCTGAACGGGGGGTTCGTGCACACAGCCCAGCTTGGAGCGAACGACCTACACCGAACTGAGATACCTACA
GCGTGAGCTATGAGAAAGCGCCACGCTTCCCGAAGGGAGAAAGGCGGACAGGTATCCGGTAAGCGGCAGG
GTCGGAACAGGAGAGCGCACGAGGGAGCTTCCAGGGGGAAACGCCTGGTATCTTTATAGTCCTGTCGGGT
TTCGCCACCTCTGACTTGAGCGTCGATTTTTGTGATGCTCGTCAGGGGGGCGGAGCCTATGGAAAAACGC
CAGCAACGCGGCCTTTTTACGGTTCCTGGCCTTTTGCTGGCCTTTTGCTCACATGTTCTTTCCTGCGTTA
TCCCCTGATTCTGTGGATAACCGTATTACCGCCATGCAT
