>Addgene plasmid #49174 | ptdTomato-N1-FLCN | addgene partial sequence | sequence record 75253 | CMV-F 5'-CGCAAATGGGCGGTAGGCGTG-3'
AGCTGGTTTAGTGAACCGTCAGATCCGCTAGCGCTACCGGACTCAGATCTCGAGCTCAAGCTTCGAATTC
AGCACCATGAACGCCATAGTCGCCCTCTGCCACTTCTGCGAGCTCCATGGCCCCCGCACGCTCTTCTGCA
CGGAAGTTCTACACGCTCCCCTGCCCCAGGGGGCCGGAAGTGGGGACAGTCCTGACCAGGTTGAGCAGGC
TGAGGAGGAGGAGGGTGGCATTCAGATGAGCAGCCGGGTCCGTGCCCACAGCCCAGCCGAGGGTGCCAGC
AGTGAGTCCAGCAGCCCGGGGCCCAAGAAGTCGGACATGTGTGAGGGCTGCCGGTCACTTGCCGTAGGGC
ACCCAGGCTATATCAGTCATGATAAAGAGACCTCTATTAAGTACGTCAGTCACCAGCACCCCAACCACCC
GCAGCTCTTCAGCATCGTCCGCCAGGCCTGTGTCCGGAGCCTGAGCTGTGAGGTATGCCCTGGTCGTGAA
GGCCCCATCTTCTTTGGTGATGAGCAGCACGGCTTTGTGTTCAGCCACACCTTCTTCATCAAAGACAGCC
TGGCCAGAGGCTTCCAGCGCTGGTACAGCATCATCGCCATCATGATGGATCGGATCTACCTCATCAACTC
CTGGCCCTTCCTGCTGGGGAGGATCCGCGGCATCATCAGTGAGCTCCAGGCCAAGGCCTTCAAGGTGTTT
GAGGCAGAGCAGTTTGGATGTCCACAGCGTGCCCAGAGGATGAACACTGCCTTCACGCCCTTCCTGCACC
AGAGGAACGGCAACGCTGCCCGCTCTCTGACCTCCTTGACCAGTGATGACAACTTGTGGGCGTGTCTGCA
CACTTCCTTTGCCTGGCTCCTGAAGGCATGCGGTAGCAGGCTGACAGAAAAGCTCTTAGAGGGCGCTCCC
ACAGAGGACACCCTGGTCCAGATGGAGAAGCTTGCTGACTTGGAGGAAGAATCA
