>Addgene plasmid #49174 | ptdTomato-N1-FLCN | addgene partial sequence | sequence record 75279 | SV40pA-R 5'-GAAATTTGTGATGCTATTGC-3'
AAGTTAACAACAACAATTGCATTCATTTTATGTTTCAGGTTCAGGGGGAGGTGTGGGAGGTTTTTTAAAG
CAAGTAAAACCTCTACAAATGTGGTATGGCTGATTATGATCTAGAGTCGCGGCCGCCTACTTGTACAGCT
CGTCCATGCCGTACAGGAACAGGTGGTGGCGGCCCTCGGAGCGCTCGTACTGTTCCACGATGGTGTAGTC
CTCGTTGTGGGAGGTGATGTCCAGCTTGGTGTCCACGTAGTAGTAGCCGGGCAGTTGCACGGGCTTCTTG
GCCATGTAGATGGTCTTGAACTCCACCAGGTAGTGGCCGCCGTCCTTCAGCTTCAGGGCCTGGTGGATCT
CGCCCTTCAGCACGCCGTCGCGGGGGTACAGGCGCTCGGTGGAGGCCTCCCAGCCCATGGTCTTCTTCTG
CATTACGGGGCCGTCGGGGGGGAAGTTGGTGCCGCGCATCTTCACCTTGTAGATCAGCGTGCCGTCCTGC
AGGGAGGAGTCCTGGGTCACGGTCACCAGACCGCCGTCCTCGAAGTTCATCACGCGCTCCCACTTGAAGC
CCTCGGGGAAGGACAGCTTCTTGTAATCGGGGATGTCGGCGGGGTGCTTCACGTACGCCTTGGAGCCGTA
CATGAACTGGGGGGACAGGATGTCCCAGGCGAAGGGCAGGGGGCCGCCCTTGGTCACCTTCAGCTTGGCG
GTCTGGGTGCCCTCGTA
